Addgene plasmid #229702: pLViN-iRFP670-α-cateninWT
Purpose: Lentiviral expression of iRFP670-alpha-cateninWT in mammalian cells
Depositing lab: Alpha Yap. Depositing organization: University of Queensland. Publication: An E-cadherin-actin clutch translates the mechanical force of cortical flow for cell-cell contact to inhibit epithelial cell locomotion. Noordstra I, Hermoso MD, Schimmel L, Bonfim-Melo A, Currin-Ross D, Duong CN, Kalappurakkal JM, Morris RG, Vestweber D, Mayor S, Gordon E, Roca-Cusachs P, Yap AS. Dev Cell. 2023 Sep 25;58(18):1748-1763.e6. doi: 10.1016/j.devcel.2023.06.011. Epub 2023 Jul 21. PubMed 37480844.
Backbone
  Vector backbone: PLViN-iRFP670
  Backbone size w/o insert (bp): 8344
  Vector type: Mammalian Expression, Lentiviral
Growth in bacteria
  Bacterial resistance: Ampicillin, 100 μg/mL
  Growth temperature: 37°C
  Growth strain: NEB Stable
  Copy number: High Copy
Gene/Insert
  Gene/Insert name: CTNNA1 (alpha-catenin) Human (alt name: MDBS2; MDPT2; CAP102)
  Species: H. sapiens (human)
  Insert size (bp): 3654
  Entrez Gene: CTNNA1 (a.k.a. CAP102, MDBS2, MDPT2)
  Promoter: CMV promoter
  Tag / fusion protein: iRFP670 (N terminal on insert)
  Cloning method: Gibson Cloning
Terms and licenses: Academic/Nonprofit Terms; Industry Terms: Not Available to Industry
How to cite: pLViN-iRFP670-α-cateninWT was a gift from Alpha Yap (Addgene plasmid # 229702 ; http://n2t.net/addgene:229702 ; RRID:Addgene_229702)
