[The description below was written by a language model from this plasmid's Addgene catalogue record and pLannotate feature annotations shown in this document.]
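Description:
pLViN-iRFP670-α-cateninWT is an HIV-1-based lentiviral transfer plasmid for expressing wild-type human α-catenin (CTNNA1) fused at its N-terminus to the near-infrared fluorescent protein iRFP670 in mammalian cells. It was built by Gibson cloning into the pLViN-iRFP670 backbone, and the sequenced plasmid is about 12 kb. In bacteria it is maintained through a high-copy ColE1/pUC-type origin and selected with ampicillin via the β-lactamase gene. Remnants of a lac promoter/operator region are also annotated in the backbone.

The viral portion is bounded by two HIV-1 LTRs, both annotated as truncated, each preceded by nef-derived sequence. It contains the Ψ packaging signal with a gag fragment, the Rev response element for Rev-dependent nuclear export of the genomic RNA, and the cPPT/CTS element that aids nuclear import and transduction efficiency. Inside this frame, the CMV immediate-early enhancer and promoter drive a single bicistronic transcript. The first cistron is the iRFP670 coding sequence, joined through a short polylinker remnant to the CTNNA1 open reading frame. It is followed by an EMCV IRES and the neo gene, which allows cap-independent translation of the neomycin phosphotransferase so that transduced cells can be selected with G418. A WPRE downstream of neo enhances transcript stability and expression. iRFP670 requires biliverdin as a cofactor for fluorescence.

The construct is suited to making stable, selectable cell populations in which α-catenin, the cadherin-associated protein that links adherens junction complexes to the actin cytoskeleton, can be imaged in the far-red channel. The "WT" designation suggests it serves as the wild-type reference, although the record does not list any mutant counterparts.
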