Features (pLannotate 1.2.2; 27 found; start..end, strand, type, name):
    377..634     +  LTR            5' LTR (truncated): truncated 5' long terminal repeat (LTR) from HIV-1
    681..806     +  misc_feature   HIV-1 Ψ: packaging signal of human immunodeficiency virus type 1
    790..1128    +  CDS            HIV-1 gag (fragment): gag protein from human immunodeficiency virus 1; gag
   1303..1536    +  misc_feature   RRE: The Rev response element (RRE) of HIV-1 allows for Rev-dependent mRNA export from the nucleus to the cytoplasm.
   1913..2013    +  CDS            Rev (fragment): human immunodeficiency virus 1 (HIV-1) Rev protein; rev; enhances nuclear export of unspliced and incompletely spliced viral mRNAs
   2028..2143    +  misc_feature   cPPT/CTS: central polypurine tract and central termination sequence of HIV-1 (lacking the first T)
   2201..2504    +  enhancer       CMV enhancer: human cytomegalovirus immediate early enhancer
   2505..2708    +  promoter       CMV promoter: human cytomegalovirus (CMV) immediate early promoter
   2784..2812    +  misc_feature   MCS (fragment): pBluescript multiple cloning site
   2841..3770    +  CDS            iRFP670: iRFP670 is a basic (constitutively fluorescent) near ir fluorescent protein published in 2013, derived from Rhodopseudomonas palustris CGA009. It has low acid sensitivity. It requires the cofactor biliverdin for fluorescence.
   3772..3793    +  misc_feature   MCS (fragment): multiple cloning site
   3795..6512    +  CDS            CTNNA1: CTNA1_HUMAN - Experimental evidence at protein level: Swiss-Prot protein existence level 1. Associates with the cytoplasmic domain of a variety of cadherins. The association of catenins to cadherins produces a complex which is linked to the actin filament network, and which seems to be of primary importance for cadherins cell-adhesion properties. Can associate with both E- and N-cadherins. Originally believed to be a stable component of E-cadherin/catenin adhesion complexes and to mediate the linkage of cadherins to the actin cytoskeleton at adherens junctions. In contrast, cortical actin was
   6516..6534    +  misc_feature   MCS (fragment): multiple cloning site
   6585..7146    +  misc_feature   IRES: internal ribosome entry site (IRES) of the encephalomyocarditis virus (EMCV)
   7149..7940    +  CDS            neo: KKA2_KLEPN - Also known as kan, nptII. Experimental evidence at protein level: Swiss-Prot protein existence level 1. Resistance to kanamycin, neomycin, paromomycin, ribostamycin, butirosin and gentamicin B. From Klebsiella pneumoniae.
   7967..8555    +  misc_feature   WPRE: woodchuck hepatitis virus posttranscriptional regulatory element
   8572..9090    +  CDS            nef (fragment): NEF_HV1BR - Experimental evidence at protein level: Swiss-Prot protein existence level 1. Extracellular Nef protein targets CD4(+) T-lymphocytes for apoptosis by interacting with CXCR4 surface receptors (PubMed:14990729). From Human immunodeficiency virus type 1 group M subtype B (isolate BRU/LAI) (HIV-1).
   9138..9395    +  LTR            5' LTR (truncated): truncated 5' long terminal repeat (LTR) from HIV-1
   9545..9567    -  protein_bind   lac operator (fragment): The lac repressor binds to the lac operator to inhibit transcription in E. coli. This inhibition can be relieved by adding lactose or isopropyl-β-D-thiogalactopyranoside (IPTG). lac repressor encoded by lacI
   9571..9601    -  promoter       lac promoter: promoter for the E. coli lac operon
   9616..9637    -  protein_bind   CAP binding site: CAP binding activates transcription in the presence of cAMP. E. coli catabolite activator protein
   9650..9742    -  CDS            lacI (fragment): lac repressor; lacI; The lac repressor binds to the lac operator to inhibit transcription in E. coli. This inhibition can be relieved by adding lactose or isopropyl-β-D-thiogalactopyranoside (IPTG).
   9925..10513   -  rep_origin     ori: high-copy-number ColE1/pMB1/pBR322/pUC origin of replication
  10684..11544   -  CDS            AmpR: β-lactamase; bla; confers resistance to ampicillin, carbenicillin, and related antibiotics
  11545..11649   -  promoter       AmpR promoter: bla
  11697..11831   +  polyA_signal   SV40 poly(A) signal: SV40 polyadenylation signal
  11998..329     +  CDS            nef (fragment) (across the origin): NEF_HV1BR - Experimental evidence at protein level: Swiss-Prot protein existence level 1. Extracellular Nef protein targets CD4(+) T-lymphocytes for apoptosis by interacting with CXCR4 surface receptors (PubMed:14990729). From Human immunodeficiency virus type 1 group M subtype B (isolate BRU/LAI) (HIV-1).
>Addgene plasmid #229702 | pLViN-iRFP670-α-cateninWT | addgene full sequence | sequence record 458302 | Addgene NGS Result
TGGAAGGGCTAATTCACTCCCAAAGAAGACAAGATATCCTTGATCTGTGGATCTACCACACACAAGGCTA
CTTCCCTGATTAGCAGAACTACACACCAGGGCCAGGGGTCAGATATCCACTGACCTTTGGATGGTGCTAC
AAGCTAGTACCAGTTGAGCCAGATAAGGTAGAAGAGGCCAATAAAGGAGAGAACACCAGCTTGTTACACC
CTGTGAGCCTGCATGGGATGGATGACCCGGAGAGAGAAGTGTTAGAGTGGAGGTTTGACAGCCGCCTAGC
ATTTCATCACGTGGCCCGAGAGCTGCATCCGGAGTACTTCAAGAACTGCTGATATCGAGCTTGCTACAAG
GGACTTTCCGCTGGGGACTTTCCAGGGAGGCGTGGCCTGGGCGGGACTGGGGAGTGGCGAGCCCTCAGAT
CCTGCATATAAGCAGCTGCTTTTTGCCTGTACTGGGTCTCTCTGGTTAGACCAGATCTGAGCCTGGGAGC
TCTCTGGCTAACTAGGGAACCCACTGCTTAAGCCTCAATAAAGCTTGCCTTGAGTGCTTCAAGTAGTGTG
TGCCCGTCTGTTGTGTGACTCTGGTAACTAGAGATCCCTCAGACCCTTTTAGTCAGTGTGGAAAATCTCT
AGCAGTGGCGCCCGAACAGGGACTTGAAAGCGAAAGGGAAACCAGAGGAGCTCTCTCGACGCAGGACTCG
GCTTGCTGAAGCGCGCACGGCAAGAGGCGAGGGGCGGCGACTGGTGAGTACGCCAAAAATTTTGACTAGC
GGAGGCTAGAAGGAGAGAGATGGGTGCGAGAGCGTCAGTATTAAGCGGGGGAGAATTAGATCGCGATGGG
AAAAAATTCGGTTAAGGCCAGGGGGAAAGAAAAAATATAAATTAAAACATATAGTATGGGCAAGCAGGGA
GCTAGAACGATTCGCAGTTAATCCTGGCCTGTTAGAAACATCAGAAGGCTGTAGACAAATACTGGGACAG
CTACAACCATCCCTTCAGACAGGATCAGAAGAACTTAGATCATTATATAATACAGTAGCAACCCTCTATT
GTGTGCATCAAAGGATAGAGATAAAAGACACCAAGGAAGCTTTAGACAAGATAGAGGAAGAGCAAAACAA
AAGTAAGACCACCGCACAGCAAGCGGCCGGCCGCTGATCTTCAGACCTGGAGGAGGAGATATGAGGGACA
ATTGGAGAAGTGAATTATATAAATATAAAGTAGTAAAAATTGAACCATTAGGAGTAGCACCCACCAAGGC
AAAGAGAAGAGTGGTGCAGAGAGAAAAAAGAGCAGTGGGAATAGGAGCTTTGTTCCTTGGGTTCTTGGGA
GCAGCAGGAAGCACTATGGGCGCAGCGTCAATGACGCTGACGGTACAGGCCAGACAATTATTGTCTGGTA
TAGTGCAGCAGCAGAACAATTTGCTGAGGGCTATTGAGGCGCAACAGCATCTGTTGCAACTCACAGTCTG
GGGCATCAAGCAGCTCCAGGCAAGAATCCTGGCTGTGGAAAGATACCTAAAGGATCAACAGCTCCTGGGG
ATTTGGGGTTGCTCTGGAAAACTCATTTGCACCACTGCTGTGCCTTGGAATGCTAGTTGGAGTAATAAAT
CTCTGGAACAGATTTGGAATCACACGACCTGGATGGAGTGGGACAGAGAAATTAACAATTACACAAGCTT
AATACACTCCTTAATTGAAGAATCGCAAAACCAGCAAGAAAAGAATGAACAAGAATTATTGGAATTAGAT
AAATGGGCAAGTTTGTGGAATTGGTTTAACATAACAAATTGGCTGTGGTATATAAAATTATTCATAATGA
TAGTAGGAGGCTTGGTAGGTTTAAGAATAGTTTTTGCTGTACTTTCTATAGTGAATAGAGTTAGGCAGGG
ATATTCACCATTATCGTTTCAGACCCACCTCCCAACCCCGAGGGGACCCGACAGGCCCGAAGGAATAGAA
GAAGAAGGTGGAGAGAGAGACAGAGACAGATCCATTCGATTAGTGAACGGATCTCGACGGTATCGCCTTT
AAAAGAAAAGGGGGGATTGGGGGGTACAGTGCAGGGGAAAGAATAGTAGACATAATAGCAACAGACATAC
AAACTAAAGAATTACAAAAACAAATTACAAAAATTCAAAATTTTCGGGTTTATTACAGGGACAGCAGAGA
TCCAGTTTATCGATAAGCTTGGGAGTTCCGCGTTACATAACTTACGGTAAATGGCCCGCCTGGCTGACCG
CCCAACGACCCCCGCCCATTGACGTCAATAATGACGTATGTTCCCATAGTAACGCCAATAGGGACTTTCC
ATTGACGTCAATGGGTGGAGTATTTACGGTAAACTGCCCACTTGGCAGTACATCAAGTGTATCATATGCC
AAGTACGCCCCCTATTGACGTCAATGACGGTAAATGGCCCGCCTGGCATTATGCCCAGTACATGACCTTA
TGGGACTTTCCTACTTGGCAGTACATCTACGTATTAGTCATCGCTATTACCATGGTGATGCGGTTTTGGC
AGTACATCAATGGGCGTGGATAGCGGTTTGACTCACGGGGATTTCCAAGTCTCCACCCCATTGACGTCAA
TGGGAGTTTGTTTTGGCACCAAAATCAACGGGACTTTCCAAAATGTCGTAACAACTCCGCCCCATTGACG
CAAATGGGCGGTAGGCGTGTACGGTGGGAGGTCTATATAAGCAGAGCTCGTTTAGTGAACCGTCAGATCG
CCTGGAGACGCCATCCACGCTGTTTTGACCTCCATAGAAGACACCGACTCTAGCTAGAGGATCCCCCGGG
CTGCAGGAATTCAGTGAACCGTCAGATCCGCTAGGCCACCATGGCGCGTAAGGTCGATCTCACCTCCTGC
GATCGCGAGCCGATCCACATCCCCGGCAGCATTCAGCCGTGCGGCTGCCTGCTAGCCTGCGACGCGCAGG
CGGTGCGGATCACGCGCATTACGGAAAATGCCGGCGCGTTCTTTGGACGCGAAACTCCGCGGGTCGGTGA
GCTACTCGCCGATTACTTCGGCGAGACCGAAGCCCATGCGCTGCGCAACGCACTGGCGCAGTCCTCCGAT
CCAAAGCGACCGGCGCTGATCTTCGGTTGGCGCGACGGCCTGACCGGCCGCACCTTCGACATCTCACTGC
ATCGCCATGACGGTACATCGATCATCGAGTTCGAGCCTGCGGCGGCCGAACAGGCCGACAATCCGCTGCG
GCTGACGCGGCAGATCATCGCGCGCACCAAAGAACTGAAGTCGCTCGAAGAGATGGCCGCACGGGTGCCG
CGCTATCTGCAGGCGATGCTCGGCTATCACCGCGTGATGTTGTACCGCTTCGCGGACGACGGCTCCGGGA
TGGTGATCGGCGAGGCGAAGCGCAGCGACCTCGAGAGCTTTCTCGGTCAGCACTTTCCGGCGTCGCTGGT
CCCGCAGCAGGCGCGGCTACTGTACTTGAAGAACGCGATCCGCGTGGTCTCGGATTCGCGCGGCATCAGC
AGCCGGATCGTGCCCGAGCACGACGCCTCCGGCGCCGCGCTCGATCTGTCGTTCGCGCACCTGCGCAGCA
TCTCGCCCTGCCATCTCGAATTTCTGCGGAACATGGGCGTCAGCGCCTCGATGTCGCTGTCGATCATCAT
TGACGGCACGCTATGGGGATTGATCATCTGTCATCATTACGAGCCGCGTGCCGTGCCGATGGCGCAGCGC
GTCGCGGCCGAAATGTTCGCCGACTTCTTATCGCTGCACTTCACCGCCGCCCACCACCAACCCGGACTCA
GATCTCGAGCTCATATGACTGCTGTCCATGCAGGCAACATAAACTTCAAGTGGGATCCTAAAAGTCTAGA
GATCAGGACTCTGGCAGTTGAGAGACTGTTGGAGCCTCTTGTTACACAGGTTACAACCCTTGTAAACACC
AATAGTAAAGGGCCCTCTAATAAGAAGAGAGGTCGTTCTAAGAAGGCCCATGTTTTGGCTGCATCTGTTG
AACAAGCAACTGAGAATTTCTTGGAGAAGGGGGATAAAATTGCGAAGGAGAGCCAGTTTCTCAAGGAGGA
GCTTGTGGCTGCTGTAGAAGATGTTCGAAAACAAGGTGATTTGATGAAGGCTGCTGCAGGAGAGTTCGCA
GATGATCCCTGCTCTTCTGTGAAGCGAGGCAACATGGTTCGGGCAGCTCGAGCTTTGCTCTCTGCTGTTA
CCCGGTTGCTGATTTTGGCTGACATGGCAGATGTCTACAAATTACTTGTTCAGCTGAAAGTTGTGGAAGA
TGGTATCTTGAAGTTGAGGAATGCTGGCAATGAACAAGACTTAGGAATCCAGTATAAAGCCCTAAAACCT
GAAGTGGATAAGCTGAACATTATGGCAGCCAAAAGACAACAGGAATTGAAAGATGTTGGCCATCGTGATC
AGATGGCTGCAGCTAGAGGAATCCTGCAGAAGAACGTTCCGATCCTCTATACTGCATCCCAGGCATGCCT
ACAGCACCCTGATGTCGCAGCCTATAAGGCCAACAGGGACCTGATATACAAGCAGCTGCAGCAGGCGGTC
ACAGGCATTTCCAATGCAGCCCAGGCCACTGCCTCAGACGATGCCTCACAGCACCAGGGTGGAGGAGGAG
GAGAACTGGCATATGCACTCAATAACTTTGACAAACAAATCATTGTGGACCCCTTGAGCTTCAGCGAGGA
GCGCTTTAGGCCTTCCCTGGAGGAGCGTCTGGAAAGCATCATTAGTGGGGCTGCCTTGATGGCCGACTCG
TCCTGCACGCGTGATGACCGTCGTGAGCGAATTGTGGCAGAGTGTAATGCTGTCCGCCAGGCCCTGCAGG
ACCTGCTTTCGGAGTACATGGGCAATGCTGGACGTAAAGAAAGAAGTGATGCACTCAATTCTGCAATAGA
TAAAATGACCAAGAAGACCAGGGACTTGCGTAGACAGCTCCGCAAAGCTGTCATGGACCACGTTTCAGAT
TCTTTCCTGGAAACCAATGTTCCACTTTTGGTATTGATTGAAGCTGCAAAGAATGGAAATGAGAAAGAAG
TTAAGGAGTATGCCCAAGTTTTCCGTGAACATGCCAACAAATTGATTGAGGTTGCCAACTTGGCCTGTTC
CATCTCAAATAATGAAGAAGGTGTAAAGCTTGTTCGAATGTCTGCAAGCCAGTTAGAAGCCCTCTGTCCT
CAGGTTATTAATGCTGCACTGGCTTTAGCAGCAAAACCACAGAGTAAACTGGCCCAAGAGAACATGGATC
TTTTTAAAGAACAATGGGAAAAACAAGTCCGTGTTCTCACAGATGCTGTCGATGACATTACTTCCATTGA
TGACTTCTTGGCTGTCTCAGAGAATCACATTTTGGAAGATGTGAACAAATGTGTCATTGCTCTCCAAGAG
AAGGATGTGGATGGCCTGGACCGCACAGCTGGTGCAATTCGAGGCCGGGCAGCCCGGGTCATTCACGTAG
TCACCTCAGAGATGGACAACTATGAGCCAGGAGTCTACACAGAGAAGGTTCTGGAAGCCACTAAGCTGCT
CTCCAACACAGTCATGCCACGTTTTACTGAGCAAGTAGAAGCAGCCGTGGAAGCCCTCAGCTCGGACCCT
GCCCAGCCCATGGATGAGAATGAGTTTATCGATGCTTCCCGCCTGGTATATGATGGCATCCGGGACATCA
GGAAAGCAGTGCTGATGATAAGGACCCCTGAGGAGTTGGATGACTCTGACTTTGAGACAGAAGATTTTGA
TGTCAGAAGCAGGACGAGCGTCCAGACAGAAGACGATCAGCTGATAGCTGGCCAGAGTGCCCGGGCGATC
ATGGCTCAGCTTCCCCAGGAGCAAAAAGCGAAGATTGCGGAACAGGTGGCCAGCTTCCAGGAAGAAAAGA
GCAAGCTGGATGCTGAAGTGTCCAAATGGGACGACAGTGGCAATGACATCATTGTGCTGGCCAAGCAGAT
GTGCATGATTATGATGGAGATGACAGACTTTACCCGAGGTAAAGGACCACTCAAAAATACATCGGATGTC
ATCAGTGCTGCCAAGAAAATTGCTGAGGCAGGATCCAGGATGGACAAGCTTGGCCGCACCATTGCAGACC
ATTGCCCCGACTCGGCTTGCAAGCAGGACCTGCTGGCCTACCTGCAACGCATCGCCCTCTACTGCCACCA
GCTGAACATCTGCAGCAAGGTCAAGGCCGAGGTGCAGAATCTCGGCGGGGAGCTTGTTGTCTCTGGGGTG
GACAGCGCCATGTCCCTGATCCAGGCAGCCAAGAACTTGATGAATGCTGTGGTGCAGACAGTGAAGGCAT
CCTACGTCGCCTCTACCAAATACCAAAAGTCACAGGGTATGGCTTCCCTCAACCTTCCTGCTGTGTCATG
GAAGATGAAGGCACCAGAGAAAAAGCCATTGGTGAAGAGAGAGAAACAGGATGAGACACAGACCAAGATT
AAACGGGCATCTCAGAAGAAGCACGTGAACCCGGTGCAGGCCCTCAGCGAGTTCAAAGCTATGGACAGCA
TCTAATGCAGTCGACGGTACCGCGTTAACTAACTTAAGCTAGCAACGGTTTCCCTCTAGCGGGATCAATT
CCGCCCCCCCCCCCTAACGTTACTGGCCGAAGCCGCTTGGAATAAGGCCGGTGTGCGTTTGTCTATATGT
TATTTTCCACCATATTGCCGTCTTTTGGCAATGTGAGGGCCCGGAAACCTGGCCCTGTCTTCTTGACGAG
CATTCCTAGGGGTCTTTCCCCTCTCGCCAAAGGAATGCAAGGTCTGTTGAATGTCGTGAAGGAAGCAGTT
CCTCTGGAAGCTTCTTGAAGACAAACAACGTCTGTAGCGACCCTTTGCAGGCAGCGGAACCCCCCACCTG
GCGACAGGTGCCTCTGCGGCCAAAAGCCACGTGTATAAGATACACCTGCAAAGGCGGCACAACCCCAGTG
CCACGTTGTGAGTTGGATAGTTGTGGAAAGAGTCAAATGGCTCTCCTCAAGCGTATTCAACAAGGGGCTG
AAGGATGCCCAGAAGGTACCCCATTGTATGGGATCTGATCTGGGGCCTCGGTGCACATGCTTTACATGTG
TTTAGTCGAGGTTAAAAAAACGTCTAGGCCCCCCGAACCACGGGGACGTGGTTTTCCTTTGAAAAACACG
ATAATACCATGATTGAACAAGATGGATTGCACGCAGGTTCTCCGGCCGCTTGGGTGGAGAGGCTATTCGG
CTATGACTGGGCACAACAGACAATCGGCTGCTCTGATGCCGCCGTGTTCCGGCTGTCAGCGCAGGGGCGC
CCGGTTCTTTTTGTCAAGACCGACCTGTCCGGTGCCCTGAATGAACTGCAGGACGAGGCAGCGCGGCTAT
CGTGGCTGGCCACGACGGGCGTTCCTTGCGCAGCTGTGCTCGACGTTGTCACTGAAGCGGGAAGGGACTG
GCTGCTATTGGGCGAAGTGCCGGGGCAGGATCTCCTGTCATCTCACCTTGCTCCTGCCGAGAAAGTATCC
ATCATGGCTGATGCAATGCGGCGGCTGCATACGCTTGATCCGGCTACCTGCCCATTCGACCACCAAGCGA
AACATCGCATCGAGCGAGCACGTACTCGGATGGAAGCCGGTCTTGTCGATCAGGATGATCTGGACGAAGA
GCATCAGGGGCTCGCGCCAGCCGAACTGTTCGCCAGGCTCAAGGCGCGCATGCCCGACGGCGAGGATCTC
GTCGTGACCCATGGCGATGCCTGCTTGCCGAATATCATGGTGGAAAATGGCCGCTTTTCTGGATTCATCG
ACTGTGGCCGGCTGGGTGTGGCGGACCGCTATCAGGACATAGCGTTGGCTACCCGTGATATTGCTGAAGA
GCTTGGCGGCGAATGGGCTGACCGCTTCCTCGTGCTTTACGGTATCGCCGCTCCCGATTCGCAGCGCATC
GCCTTCTATCGCCTTCTTGACGAGTTCTTCTGACCCGGGCGGGGCGCGTCTGGAACAATCAACCTCTGGA
TTACAAAATTTGTGAAAGATTGACTGGTATTCTTAACTATGTTGCTCCTTTTACGCTATGTGGATACGCT
GCTTTAATGCCTTTGTATCATGCTATTGCTTCCCGTATGGCTTTCATTTTCTCCTCCTTGTATAAATCCT
GGTTGCTGTCTCTTTATGAGGAGTTGTGGCCCGTTGTCAGGCAACGTGGCGTGGTGTGCACTGTGTTTGC
TGACGCAACCCCCACTGGTTGGGGCATTGCCACCACCTGTCAGCTCCTTTCCGGGACTTTCGCTTTCCCC
CTCCCTATTGCCACGGCGGAACTCATCGCCGCCTGCCTTGCCCGCTGCTGGACAGGGGCTCGGCTGTTGG
GCACTGACAATTCCGTGGTGTTGTCGGGGAAGCTGACGTCCTTTCCATGGCTGCTCGCCTGTGTTGCCAC
CTGGATTCTGCGCGGGACGTCCTTCTGCTACGTCCCTTCGGCCCTCAATCCAGCGGACCTTCCTTCCCGC
GGCCTGCTGCCGGCTCTGCGGCCTCTTCCGCGTCTTCGCCTTCGCCCTCAGACGAGTCGGATCTCCCTTT
GGGCCGCCTCCCCGCCTGGAATTAATTCTGCAGTCGAGACCTAGAAAAACATGGAGCAATCACAAGTAGC
AATACAGCAGCTACCAATGCTGATTGTGCCTGGCTAGAAGCACAAGAGGAGGAGGAGGTGGGTTTTCCAG
TCACACCTCAGGTACCTTTAAGACCAATGACTTACAAGGCAGCTGTAGATCTTAGCCACTTTTTAAAAGA
AAAGAGGGGACTGGAAGGGCTAATTCACTCCCAACGAAGACAAGATATCCTTGATCTGTGGATCTACCAC
ACACAAGGCTACTTCCCTGATTAGCAGAACTACACACCAGGGCCAGGGGTCAGATATCCACTGACCTTTG
GATGGTGCTACAAGCTAGTACCAGTTGAGCCAGATAAGGTAGAAGAGGCCAATAAAGGAGAGAACACCAG
CTTGTTACACCCTGTGAGCCTGCATGGGATGGATGACCCGGAGAGAGAAGTGTTAGAGTGGAGGTTTGAC
AGCCGCCTAGCATTTCATCACGTGGCCCGAGAGCTGCATCCGGAGTACTTCAAGAACTGCTGATATCGAG
CTTGCTACAAGGGACTTTCCGCTGGGGACTTTCCAGGGAGGCGTGGCCTGGGCGGGACTGGGGAGTGGCG
AGCCCTCAGATCCTGCATATAAGCAGCTGCTTTTTGCCTGTACTGGGTCTCTCTGGTTAGACCAGATCTG
AGCCTGGGAGCTCTCTGGCTAACTAGGGAACCCACTGCTTAAGCCTCAATAAAGCTTGCCTTGAGTGCTT
CAAGTAGTGTGTGCCCGTCTGTTGTGTGACTCTGGTAACTAGAGATCCCTCAGACCCTTTTAGTCAGTGT
GGAAAATCTCTAGCAGTAGTAGTTCATGTCATCTTATTATTCAGTATTTATAACTTGCAAAGAAATGAAT
ATCAGAGAGTGAGAGGCCTTGACATTGCTAGCGTTTACCGTCGACCTCTAGCTAGAGCTTGGCGTAATCA
TGGTCATAGCTGTTTCCTGTGTGAAATTGTTATCCGCTCACAATTCCACACAACATACGAGCCGGAAGCA
TAAAGTGTAAAGCCTGGGGTGCCTAATGAGTGAGCTAACTCACATTAATTGCGTTGCGCTCACTGCCCGC
TTTCCAGTCGGGAAACCTGTCGTGCCAGCTGCATTAATGAATCGGCCAACGCGCGGGGAGAGGCGGTTTG
CGTATTGGGCGCTCTTCCGCTTCCTCGCTCACTGACTCGCTGCGCTCGGTCGTTCGGCTGCGGCGAGCGG
TATCAGCTCACTCAAAGGCGGTAATACGGTTATCCACAGAATCAGGGGATAACGCAGGAAAGAACATGTG
AGCAAAAGGCCAGCAAAAGGCCAGGAACCGTAAAAAGGCCGCGTTGCTGGCGTTTTTCCATAGGCTCCGC
CCCCCTGACGAGCATCACAAAAATCGACGCTCAAGTCAGAGGTGGCGAAACCCGACAGGACTATAAAGAT
ACCAGGCGTTTCCCCCTGGAAGCTCCCTCGTGCGCTCTCCTGTTCCGACCCTGCCGCTTACCGGATACCT
GTCCGCCTTTCTCCCTTCGGGAAGCGTGGCGCTTTCTCATAGCTCACGCTGTAGGTATCTCAGTTCGGTG
TAGGTCGTTCGCTCCAAGCTGGGCTGTGTGCACGAACCCCCCGTTCAGCCCGACCGCTGCGCCTTATCCG
GTAACTATCGTCTTGAGTCCAACCCGGTAAGACACGACTTATCGCCACTGGCAGCAGCCACTGGTAACAG
GATTAGCAGAGCGAGGTATGTAGGCGGTGCTACAGAGTTCTTGAAGTGGTGGCCTAACTACGGCTACACT
AGAAGAACAGTATTTGGTATCTGCGCTCTGCTGAAGCCAGTTACCTTCGGAAAAAGAGTTGGTAGCTCTT
GATCCGGCAAACAAACCACCGCTGGTAGCGGTGGTTTTTTTGTTTGCAAGCAGCAGATTACGCGCAGAAA
AAAAGGATCTCAAGAAGATCCTTTGATCTTTTCTACGGGGTCTGACGCTCAGTGGAACGAAAACTCACGT
TAAGGGATTTTGGTCATGAGATTATCAAAAAGGATCTTCACCTAGATCCTTTTAAATTAAAAATGAAGTT
TTAAATCAATCTAAAGTATATATGAGTAAACTTGGTCTGACAGTTACCAATGCTTAATCAGTGAGGCACC
TATCTCAGCGATCTGTCTATTTCGTTCATCCATAGTTGCCTGACTCCCCGTCGTGTAGATAACTACGATA
CGGGAGGGCTTACCATCTGGCCCCAGTGCTGCAATGATACCGCGAGACCCACGCTCACCGGCTCCAGATT
TATCAGCAATAAACCAGCCAGCCGGAAGGGCCGAGCGCAGAAGTGGTCCTGCAACTTTATCCGCCTCCAT
CCAGTCTATTAATTGTTGCCGGGAAGCTAGAGTAAGTAGTTCGCCAGTTAATAGTTTGCGCAACGTTGTT
GCCATTGCTACAGGCATCGTGGTGTCACGCTCGTCGTTTGGTATGGCTTCATTCAGCTCCGGTTCCCAAC
GATCAAGGCGAGTTACATGATCCCCCATGTTGTGCAAAAAAGCGGTTAGCTCCTTCGGTCCTCCGATCGT
TGTCAGAAGTAAGTTGGCCGCAGTGTTATCACTCATGGTTATGGCAGCACTGCATAATTCTCTTACTGTC
ATGCCATCCGTAAGATGCTTTTCTGTGACTGGTGAGTACTCAACCAAGTCATTCTGAGAATAGTGTATGC
GGCGACCGAGTTGCTCTTGCCCGGCGTCAATACGGGATAATACCGCGCCACATAGCAGAACTTTAAAAGT
GCTCATCATTGGAAAACGTTCTTCGGGGCGAAAACTCTCAAGGATCTTACCGCTGTTGAGATCCAGTTCG
ATGTAACCCACTCGTGCACCCAACTGATCTTCAGCATCTTTTACTTTCACCAGCGTTTCTGGGTGAGCAA
AAACAGGAAGGCAAAATGCCGCAAAAAAGGGAATAAGGGCGACACGGAAATGTTGAATACTCATACTCTT
CCTTTTTCAATATTATTGAAGCATTTATCAGGGTTATTGTCTCATGAGCGGATACATATTTGAATGTATT
TAGAAAAATAAACAAATAGGGGTTCCGCGCACATTTCCCCGAAAAGTGCCACCTGACGTCGACGGATCGG
GAGATCAACTTGTTTATTGCAGCTTATAATGGTTACAAATAAAGCAATAGCATCACAAATTTCACAAATA
AAGCATTTTTTTCACTGCATTCTAGTTGTGGTTTGTCCAAACTCATCAATGTATCTTATCATGTCTGGAT
CAACTGGATAACTCAAGCTAACCAAAATCATCCCAAACTTCCCACCCCATACCCTATTACCACTGCCAAT
TACCTGTGGTTTCATTTACTCTAAACCTGTGATTCCTCTGAATTATTTTCATTTTAAAGAAATTGTATTT
GTTAAATATGTACTACAAACTTAGTAGT
